>Addgene plasmid #42438 | FLT1A | depositor partial sequence | sequence record 57270 | FLT1A sequence 1174 bps
CATATGCACCATCATCATCATCATTCTTCTGGTGTAGATCTGGGTACCGAGAACCTGTACTTCCAATCCA
TGCCGGATGAAGTGCCACTGGACGAGCAGTGCGAACGTCTGCCTTATGATGCGAGCAAATGGGAGTTTGC
CCGCGAACGTCTGAAACTGGGCAAATCTCTGGGTCGCGGGGCATTCGGAAAAGTTGTCCAAGCTAGTGCG
TTTGGCATTAAAAAATCACCGACCTGTCGTACGGTAGCCGTGAAAATGCTGAAAGAAGGTGCAACTGCTT
CCGAGTACAAAGCGCTGATGACAGAACTGAAAATCCTGACCCATATTGGGCACCATCTGAATGTTGTCAA
CCTGCTGGGAGCCTGCACGAAACAGGGCGGTCCACTGATGGTAATCGTGGAGTATTGTAAATACGGCAAT
CTGTCGAACTATCTGAAAAGCAAACGCGACCTGTTCTTTCTGAATAAAGATGCAGCTCTGCACATGGAAC
CTAAAAAAGAAAAAATGGAGCCGGGTCTGGAACAAGGGAAAAAACCGCGTCTGGACTCTGTTACTAGTTC
AGAGTCCTTCGCGTCGTCAGGTTTCCAGGAAGATAAATCTCTGTCTGACGTGGAAGAGGAAGAGGACTCA
GATGGCTTCTACAAAGAACCAATTACAATGGAGGACCTGATCTCCTATTCGTTTCAGGTGGCCCGCGGTA
TGGAGTTCCTGAGCTCTCGTAAATGCATTCATCGCGATCTGGCAGCTCGTAACATCCTGCTGAGTGAAAA
TAACGTAGTTAAAATTTGTGACTTTGGCCTGGCGCGCGATATCTACAAAAATCCTGATTATGTGCGTAAA
GGTGACACCCGCCTGCCGCTGAAATGGATGGCCCCGGAAAGTATCTTTGATAAAATCTATTCCACGAAAA
GCGATGTCTGGTCGTACGGGGTTCTGCTGTGGGAGATTTTCTCTCTGGGAGGCAGTCCATATCCTGGTGT
ACAAATGGATGAAGATTTTTGCTCACGTCTGCGCGAGGGGATGCGTATGCGCGCACCGGAATACAGCACC
CCAGAAATCTATCAGATTATGCTGGACTGTTGGCACCGTGATCCGAAAGAGCGCCCTCGTTTCGCGGAAC
TGGTGGAGAAACTGGGCGACCTGCTGTGACAGTAAAGGTGGATACGGATCCGAA
