>Addgene plasmid #42438 | FLT1A | addgene partial sequence | sequence record 60178 | T7 5'-TAATACGACTCACTATAGGG-3'
ATTCCCCTCTAGAAATAATTTTGTTTAACTTTAAGAAGGAGATATACATATGCACCATCATCATCATCAT
TCTTCTGGTGTAGATCTGGGTACCGAGAACCTGTACTTCCAATCCATGCCGGATGAAGTGCCACTGGACG
AGCAGTGCGAACGTCTGCCTTATGATGCGAGCAAATGGGAGTTTGCCCGCGAACGTCTGAAACTGGGCAA
ATCTCTGGGTCGCGGGGCATTCGGAAAAGTTGTCCAAGCTAGTGCGTTTGGCATTAAAAAATCACCGACC
TGTCGTACGGTAGCCGTGAAAATGCTGAAAGAAGGTGCAACTGCTTCCGAGTACAAAGCGCTGATGACAG
AACTGAAAATCCTGACCCATATTGGGCACCATCTGAATGTTGTCAACCTGCTGGGAGCCTGCACGAAACA
GGGCGGTCCACTGATGGTAATCGTGGAGTATTGTAAATACGGCAATCTGTCGAACTATCTGAAAAGCAAA
CGCGACCTGTTCTTTCTGAATAAAGATGCAGCTCTGCACATGGAACCTAAAAAAGAAAAAATGGAGCCGG
GTCTGGAACAAGGGAAAAAACCGCGTCTGGACTCTGTTACTAGTTCAGAGTCCTTCGCGTCGTCAGGTTT
CCAGGAAGATAAATCTCTGTCTGACGTGGAAGAGGAAGAGGACTCAGATGGCTTCTACAAAGAACCAATT
ACAATGGAGGACCTGATCTCCTATTCGTTTCAGGTGGCCCGCGGTATGGAGTTCCTGAGCTCTCGTAAAT
GCATTCATCGCGATCTGGCAGCTCGTAACATCCTGCTGAGTGAAAATAACGTAGTTAAAATTTGTGACTT
TGGCCTGGCGCGCGATATCTACAAAAATCCTGATTATGTGCGTAAAGGTGACACCCGCCTGCCGCTGAAA
TGGATGGCCCCGGAAAGTATCTT
