[The description below was written by a language model from this plasmid's Addgene catalogue record.]
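Description:
FLT1A is a bacterial expression plasmid built on the pNIC28-Bsa4 backbone from the Structural Genomics Consortium, carrying a fragment of the human FLT1 gene, which encodes the receptor tyrosine kinase VEGFR-1. The insert is about 1.17 kb and was introduced by ligation-independent cloning. The record notes that it may not represent the full open reading frame, as expected for a construct trimmed to a domain suitable for crystallography. It is linked to a deposited protein structure, but the record does not spell out which residues or domain are included. The mutation field only points to the depositor comments, which give no specific sequence changes. The plasmid is maintained in E. coli as a high-copy vector under kanamycin selection.

The encoded protein carries an N-terminal hexahistidine tag followed by a TEV protease recognition site. This allows capture by immobilised metal affinity chromatography, after which the tag can be cleaved off to leave near-native protein. The promoter is not explicitly listed, but the T7 and T7-terminator sequencing primers and the recommendation of a DE3 lysogen expression host indicate a T7 polymerase-driven expression cassette. The suggested host also carries a rare-codon tRNA plasmid, which helps translate human coding sequences in bacteria. No feature table accompanies the entry, so details such as the origin of replication and other backbone elements are not documented here. The stated purpose is recombinant production of the FLT1 fragment in bacteria for structure determination.
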