Addgene plasmid #42438: FLT1A
Purpose: Bacterial expression for structure determination; may not be full ORF
Depositing lab: Nicola Burgess-Brown. Depositing organization: University of Oxford.
Backbone
  Vector backbone: pNIC28-Bsa4
  Backbone manufacturer: SGC
  Vector type: Bacterial Expression
Growth in bacteria
  Bacterial resistance: Kanamycin, 50 μg/mL
  Growth temperature: 37°C
  Growth strain: Mach1 ;
  Copy number: High Copy
Gene/Insert
  Gene/Insert name: FLT1A (alt names: FLT1; gi|56385330; PDB:3HNG)
  Species: H. sapiens (human)
  Insert size (bp): 1174
  Mutation: See Comments
  Entrez Gene: FLT1 (a.k.a. FLT, FLT-1, VEGFR-1, VEGFR1)
  Tag / fusion protein: His6-TEV (N terminal on insert)
  Cloning method: Ligation Independent Cloning
  Sequencing primers: 5′ T7; 3′ T7-term
Terms and licenses: Academic/Nonprofit Terms; Industry Terms: Not Available to Industry
Depositor comments: http://www.thesgc.org/structures/3HNG/ Use BL21(DE3)-R3-pRARE2 strain for expression.
How to cite: FLT1A was a gift from Nicola Burgess-Brown (Addgene plasmid # 42438 ; http://n2t.net/addgene:42438 ; RRID:Addgene_42438)
